>Addgene plasmid #55327 | mTagBFP2-TFR-20 | addgene full sequence | sequence record 324214 | Addgene NGS Result
TTCCTGCGTTATCCCCTGATTCTGTGGATAACCGTATTACCGCCATGCATTAGTTATTAATAGTAATCAA
TTACGGGGTCATTAGTTCATAGCCCATATATGGAGTTCCGCGTTACATAACTTACGGTAAATGGCCCGCC
TGGCTGACCGCCCAACGACCCCCGCCCATTGACGTCAATAATGACGTATGTTCCCATAGTAACGCCAATA
GGGACTTTCCATTGACGTCAATGGGTGGAGTATTTACGGTAAACTGCCCACTTGGCAGTACATCAAGTGT
ATCATATGCCAAGTACGCCCCCTATTGACGTCAATGACGGTAAATGGCCCGCCTGGCATTATGCCCAGTA
CATGACCTTATGGGACTTTCCTACTTGGCAGTACATCTACGTATTAGTCATCGCTATTACCATGGTGATG
CGGTTTTGGCAGTACATCAATGGGCGTGGATAGCGGTTTGACTCACGGGGATTTCCAAGTCTCCACCCCA
TTGACGTCAATGGGAGTTTGTTTTGGCACCAAAATCAACGGGACTTTCCAAAATGTCGTAACAACTCCGC
CCCATTGACGCAAATGGGCGGTAGGCGTGTACGGTGGGAGGTCTATATAAGCAGAGCTGGTTTAGTGAAC
CGTCAGATCCGCTAGCGCTACCGGACTCAGATCTCGAGCGCCACCATGATGGATCAAGCTAGATCAGCAT
TCTCTAACTTGTTTGGTGGAGAACCATTGTCATATACCCGGTTCAGCCTGGCTCGGCAAGTAGATGGCGA
TAACAGTCATGTGGAGATGAAACTTGCTGTAGATGAAGAAGAAAATGCTGACAATAACACAAAGGCCAAT
GTCACAAAACCAAAAAGGTGTAGTGGAAGTATCTGCTATGGGACTATTGCTGTGATCGTCTTTTTCTTGA
TTGGATTTATGATTGGCTACTTGGGCTATTGTAAAGGGGTAGAACCAAAAACTGAGTGTGAGAGACTGGC
AGGAACCGAGTCTCCAGTGAGGGAGGAGCCAGGAGAGGACTTCCCTGCAGCACGTCGCTTATATTGGGAT
GACCTGAAGAGAAAGTTGTCGGAGAAACTGGACAGCACAGACTTCACCAGCACCATCAAGCTGCTGAATG
AAAATTCATATGTCCCTCGTGAGGCTGGATCTCAAAAAGATGAAAATCTTGCGTTGTATGTTGAAAATCA
ATTTCGTGAATTTAAACTCAGCAAAGTCTGGCGTGATCAACATTTTGTTAAGATTCAGGTCAAAGACAGC
GCTCAAAACTCGGTGATCATAGTTGATAAGAACGGTAGACTTGTTTACCTGGTGGAGAATCCTGGGGGTT
ATGTGGCGTATAGTAAGGCTGCAACAGTTACTGGTAAACTGGTCCATGCTAATTTTGGTACTAAAAAAGA
TTTTGAGGATTTATACACTCCTGTGAATGGATCTATAGTGATTGTCAGAGCAGGGAAAATCACCTTTGCA
GAAAAGGTTGCAAATGCTGAAAGCTTAAATGCAATTGGTGTGTTGATATACATGGACCAGACTAAATTTC
CCATTGTTAACGCAGAACTTTCATTCTTTGGACATGCTCATCTGGGGACAGGTGACCCTTACACACCTGG
ATTCCCTTCCTTCAACCACACTCAGTTTCCACCATCTCGGTCATCAGGATTGCCTAATATACCTGTCCAG
ACAATCTCCAGAGCTGCTGCAGAAAAGCTGTTTGGGAATATGGAAGGAGACTGTCCCTCTGACTGGAAAA
CAGACTCTACATGTAGGATGGTAACCTCAGAAAGCAAGAATGTGAAGCTCACTGTGAGCAATGTGCTGAA
AGAGATAAAAATTCTTAACATCTTTGGAGTTATTAAAGGCTTTGTAGAACCAGATCACTATGTTGTAGTT
GGGGCCCAGAGAGATGCATGGGGCCCTGGAGCTGCAAAATCCGGTGTAGGCACAGCTCTCCTATTGAAAC
TTGCCCAGATGTTCTCAGATATGGTCTTAAAAGATGGGTTTCAGCCCAGCAGAAGCATTATCTTTGCCAG
TTGGAGTGCTGGAGACTTTGGATCGGTTGGTGCCACTGAATGGCTAGAGGGATACCTTTCGTCCCTGCAT
TTAAAGGCTTTCACTTATATTAATCTGGATAAAGCGGTTCTTGGTACCAGCAACTTCAAGGTTTCTGCCA
GCCCACTGTTGTATACGCTTATTGAGAAAACAATGCAAAATGTGAAGCATCCGGTTACTGGGCAATTTCT
ATATCAGGACAGCAACTGGGCCAGCAAAGTTGAGAAACTCACTTTAGACAATGCTGCTTTCCCTTTCCTT
GCATATTCTGGAATCCCAGCAGTTTCTTTCTGTTTTTGCGAGGACACAGATTATCCTTATTTGGGTACCA
CCATGGACACCTATAAGGAACTGATTGAGAGGATTCCTGAGTTGAACAAAGTGGCACGAGCAGCTGCAGA
GGTCGCTGGTCAGTTCGTGATTAAACTAACCCATGATGTTGAATTGAAC
[444 nt withheld, positions 2500-2943]
GACAATGAGTTTTCAGAATTCGGCTCCACCGGCTCCACCGGCTCCACCGGCGCGGATCCACCGGTCGCCA
CCATGGTGTCTAAGGGCGAAGAGCTGATTAAGGAGAACATGCACATGAAGCTGTACATGGAGGGCACCGT
GGACAACCATCACTTCAAGTGCACATCCGAGGGCGAAGGCAAGCCCTACGAGGGCACCCAGACCATGAGA
ATCAAGGTGGTCGAGGGCGGCCCTCTCCCCTTCGCCTTCGACATCCTGGCTACTAGCTTCCTCTACGGCA
GCAAGACCTTCATCAACCACACCCAGGGCATCCCCGACTTCTTCAAGCAGTCCTTCCCTGAGGGCTTCAC
ATGGGAGAGAGTCACCACATACGAAGACGGGGGCGTGCTGACCGCTACCCAGGACACCAGCCTCCAGGAC
GGCTGCCTCATCTACAACGTCAAGATCAGAGGGGTGAACTTCACATCCAACGGCCCTGTGATGCAGAAGA
AAACACTCGGCTGGGAGGCCTTCACCGAGACGCTGTACCCCGCTGACGGCGGCCTGGAAGGCAGAAACGA
CATGGCCCTGAAGCTCGTGGGCGGGAGCCATCTGATCGCAAACGCCAAGACCACATATAGATCCAAGAAA
CCCGCTAAGAACCTCAAGATGCCTGGCGTCTACTATGTGGACTACAGACTGGAAAGAATCAAGGAGGCCA
ACAACGAGACCTACGTCGAGCAGCACGAGGTGGCAGTGGCCAGATACTGCGACCTCCCTAGCAAACTGGG
GCACAAGCTTAATTAAGCGGCCGCGACTCTAGATCATAATCAGCCATACCACATTTGTAGAGGTTTTACT
TGCTTTAAAAAACCTCCCACACCTCCCCCTGAACCTGAAACATAAAATGAATGCAATTGTTGTTGTTAAC
TTGTTTATTGCAGCTTATAATGGTTACAAATAAAGCAATAGCATCACAAATTTCACAAATAAAGCATTTT
TTTCACTGCATTCTAGTTGTGGTTTGTCCAAACTCATCAATGTATCTTAAGGCGTAAATTGTAAGCGTTA
ATATTTTGTTAAAATTCGCGTTAAATTTTTGTTAAATCAGCTCATTTTTTAACCAATAGGCCGAAATCGG
CAAAATCCCTTATAAATCAAAAGAATAGACCGAGATAGGGT
[37 nt withheld, positions 4105-4141]
AAAGAACGTGGACTCCAACGTCAAAGG
[49 nt withheld, positions 4169-4217]
T
[91 nt withheld, positions 4219-4309]
G
[124 nt withheld, positions 4311-4434]
CAGGTGGCACTTTTCGGGGAAATGTGCGCGGAACCCCTATTTGTTTATTTTTCTAAATACATTCAAATAT
GTATCCGCTCATGAGACAATAACCCTGATAAATGCTTCAATAATATTGAAAAAGGAAGAGTCCTGAGGCG
GAAAGAACCAGCTGTGGAATGTGTGTCAGTTAGGGTGTGGAAAGTCCCCAGGCTCCCCAGCAGGCAGAAG
TATGCAAAGCATGCATCTCAATTAGTCAGCAACCAGGTGTGGAAAGTCCCCAGGCTCCCCAGCAGGCAGA
AGTATGCAAAGCATGCATCTCAATTAGTCAGCAACCATAGTCCCGCCCCTAACTCCGCCCATCCCGCCCC
TAACTCCGCCCAGTTCCGCCCATTCTCCGCCCCATGGCTGACTAATTTTTTTTATTTATGCAGAGGCCGA
GGCCGCCTCGGCCTCTGAGCTATTCCAGAAGTAGTGAGGAGGCTTTTTTGGAGGCCTAGGCTTTTGCAAA
GATCGATCAAGAGACAGGATGAGGATCGTTTCGCATGATTGAACAAGATGGATTGCACGCAGGTTCTCCG
GCCGCTTGGGTGGAGAGGCTATTCGGCTATGACTGGGCACAACAGACAATCGGCTGCTCTGATGCCGCCG
TGTTCCGGCTGTCAGCGCAGGGGCGCCCGGTTCTTTTTGTCAAGACCGACCTGTCCGGTGCCCTGAATGA
ACTGCAAGACGAGGCAGCGCGGCTATCGTGGCTGGCCACGACGGGCGTTCCTTGCGCAGCTGTGCTCGAC
GTTGTCACTGAAGCGGGAAGGGACTGGCTGCTATTGGGCGAAGTGCCGGGGCAGGATCTCCTGTCATCTC
ACCTTGCTCCTGCCGAGAAAGTATCCATCATGGCTGATGCAATGCGGCGGCTGCATACGCTTGATCCGGC
TACCTGCCCATTCGACCACCAAGCGAAACATCGCATCGAGCGAGCACGTACTCGGATGGAAGCCGGTCTT
GTCGATCAGGATGATCTGGACGAAGAGCATCAGGGGCTCGCGCCAGCCGAACTGTTCGCCAGGCTCAAGG
CGAGCATGCCCGACGGCGAGGATCTCGTCGTGACCCATGGCGATGCCTGCTTGCCGAATATCATGGTGGA
AAATGGCCGCTTTTCTGGATTCATCGACTGTGGCCGGCTGGGTGTGGCGGACCGCTATCAGGACATAGCG
TTGGCTACCCGTGATATTGCTGAAGAGCTTGGCGGCGAATGGGCTGACCGCTTCCTCGTGCTTTACGGTA
TCGCCGCTCCCGATTCGCAGCGCATCGCCTTCTATCGCCTTCTTGACGAGTTCTTCTGAGCGGGACTCTG
GGGTTCGAAATGACCGACCAAGCGACGCCCAACCTGCCATCACGAGATTTCGATTCCACCGCCGCCTTCT
ATGAAAGGTTGGGCTTCGGAATCGTTTTCCGGGACGCCGGCTGGATGATCCTCCAGCGCGGGGATCTCAT
GCTGGAGTTCTTCGCCCACCCTAGGGGGAGGCTAACTGAAACACGGAAGGAGACAATACCGGAAGGAACC
CGCGCTATGACGGCAATAAAAAGACAGAATAAAACGCACGGTGTTGGGTCGTTTGTTCATAAACGCGGGG
TTCGGTCCCAGGGCTGGCACTCTGTCGATACCCCACCGAGACCCCATTGGGGCCAATACGCCCGCGTTTC
TTCCTTTTCCCCACCCCACCCCCCAAGTTCGGGTGAAGGCCCAGGGCTCGCAGCCAACGTCGGGGCGGCA
GGCCCTGCCATAGCCTCAGGTTACTCATATATACTTTAGATTGATTTAAAACTTCATTTTTAATTTAAAA
GGATCTAGGTGAAGATCCTTTTTGATAATCTCATGACCAAAATCCCTTAACGTGAGTTTTCGTTCCACTG
AGCGTCAGACCCCGTAGAAAAGATCAAAGGATCTTCTTGAGATCCTTTTTTTCTGCGCGTAATCTGCTGC
TTGCAAACAAAAAAACCACCGCTACCAGCGGTGGTTTGTTTGCCGGATCAAGAGCTACCAACTCTTTTTC
CGAAGGTAACTGGCTTCAGCAGAGCGCAGATACCAAATACTGTTCTTCTAGTGTAGCCGTAGTTAGGCCA
CCACTTCAAGAACTCTGTAGCACCGCCTACATACCTCGCTCTGCTAATCCTGTTACCAGTGGCTGCTGCC
AGTGGCGATAAGTCGTGTCTTACCGGGTTGGACTCAAGACGATAGTTACCGGATAAGGCGCAGCGGTCGG
GCTGAACGGGGGGTTCGTGCACACAGCCCAGCTTGGAGCGAACGACCTACACCGAACTGAGATACCTACA
GCGTGAGCTATGAGAAAGCGCCACGCTTCCCGAAGGGAGAAAGGCGGACAGGTATCCGGTAAGCGGCAGG
GTCGGAACAGGAGAGCGCACGAGGGAGCTTCCAGGGGGAAACGCCTGGTATCTTTATAGTCCTGTCGGGT
TTCGCCACCTCTGACTTGAGCGTCGATTTTTGTGATGCTCGTCAGGGGGGCGGAGCCTATGGAAAAACGC
CAGCAACGCGGCCTTTTTACGGTTCCTGGCCTTTTGCTGGCCTTTTGCTCACATGTTCT
Features (pLannotate 1.2.2; 16 found; start..end, strand, type, name):
      9..43      +  rep_origin     RSF ori (fragment): Plasmids containing the RSF 1030 origin of replication can be propagated in E. coli cells that contain additional plasmids with compatible origins.
    111..414     +  enhancer       CMV enhancer: human cytomegalovirus immediate early enhancer
    415..618     +  promoter       CMV promoter: human cytomegalovirus (CMV) immediate early promoter
    641..669     +  misc_feature   MCS (fragment): multiple cloning site
    676..2955    +  CDS            TFRC (sequence partly withheld): TFR1_HUMAN - Experimental evidence at protein level: Swiss-Prot protein existence level 1. (Microbial infection) Acts as a receptor for new-world arenaviruses: Guanarito, Junin and Machupo virus. From Homo sapiens (Human).
   3016..3726    +  CDS            mTagBFP2: mTagBFP2 is a basic (constitutively fluorescent) blue fluorescent protein published in 2011, derived from Entacmaea quadricolor. It is reported to be a very rapidly-maturing monomer with very low acid sensitivity.
   3745..3828    +  CDS            large T antigen (fragment): large T antigen from SV40 (simian virus 40)
   3851..3972    +  polyA_signal   SV40 poly(A) signal: SV40 polyadenylation signal
   4006..4434    -  rep_origin     f1 ori (sequence partly withheld): f1 bacteriophage origin of replication; arrow indicates direction of (+) strand synthesis
   4461..4565    +  promoter       AmpR promoter: bla
   4567..4924    +  promoter       SV40 promoter: SV40 enhancer and early promoter
   4959..5753    +  CDS            NeoR/KanR: aminoglycoside phosphotransferase from Tn5; aph(3')-II (or nptII); confers resistance to neomycin, kanamycin, and G418 (Geneticin®)
   5774..5926    +  CDS            ble (fragment): BLE_KLEPN - Experimental evidence at protein level: Swiss-Prot protein existence level 1. Binding protein with a strong affinity to the bleomycin family of antibiotics. Binds to CL990; an antimitotic-antibiotic compound. From Klebsiella pneumoniae.
   5985..6032    +  polyA_signal   HSV TK poly(A) signal: herpes simplex virus thymidine kinase polyadenylation signal (Cole and Stacy, 1985)
   6123..6139    -  polyA_signal   bGH poly(A) signal (fragment): bovine growth hormone polyadenylation signal
   6361..6949    +  rep_origin     ori: high-copy-number ColE1/pMB1/pBR322/pUC origin of replication
