[The description below was written by a language model from this plasmid's Addgene catalogue record and pLannotate feature annotations shown in this document.]
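Description:
mTagBFP2-TFR-20 is a mammalian expression plasmid of about 7 kb that produces the human transferrin receptor (TFRC, also known as CD71 or TFR1) fused to the monomeric blue fluorescent protein mTagBFP2. The backbone has the layout of a typical N1-style fluorescent protein vector. A high-copy ColE1/pUC-type origin maintains it in E. coli, and an f1 origin is also present. A single NeoR/KanR (aminoglycoside phosphotransferase) gene sits behind tandem bacterial (AmpR/bla) and SV40 early promoters and ends in an HSV TK polyadenylation signal. This one cassette gives kanamycin resistance in bacteria and G418 selection in mammalian cells. Short annotated fragments (RSF ori, ble, SV40 large T antigen, bGH poly(A)) appear to be partial matches to backbone sequence rather than functional elements.

The expression cassette is driven by the human CMV immediate early enhancer and promoter. Downstream of a remnant of the multiple cloning site lies the full TFRC coding sequence, followed by a short gap and then the mTagBFP2 coding sequence, which places the fluorescent protein at the C terminus of the receptor. The gap between the two annotated coding regions is consistent with a linker of about 20 residues, which may explain the "20" in the name, though the record does not say so. An SV40 polyadenylation signal terminates the transcript. The record lists excitation at 399 nm and emission at 456 nm and gives the purpose as transferrin receptor localization. The construct therefore serves as a blue marker for imaging the receptor in transfected mammalian cells, and its blue emission should suit combination with green or red reporters.
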