Addgene plasmid #55327: mTagBFP2-TFR-20
Purpose: Localization: Transferin Receptor, Excitation: 399, Emission: 456
Depositing lab: Michael Davidson. Depositing organization: Florida State University, Tallahassee. Publication: An enhanced monomeric blue fluorescent protein with the high chemical stability of the chromophore. Subach OM, Cranfill PJ, Davidson MW, Verkhusha VV. PLoS One. 2011;6(12):e28674. Epub 2011 Dec 8. 10.1371/journal.pone.0028674 PubMed 22174863.
Backbone
  Vector backbone: mTagBFP2
  Backbone size w/o insert (bp): 4750
  Vector type: Mammalian Expression
  Selectable markers: Neomycin (select with G418)
Growth in bacteria
  Bacterial resistance: Kanamycin, 50 μg/mL
  Growth temperature: 37°C
  Growth strain: DH5alpha
  Copy number: High Copy
Gene/Insert
  Gene/Insert name: TFR (alt name: NM_003234)
  Species: H. sapiens (human)
  Entrez Gene: TFRC (a.k.a. CD71, IMD46, T9, TFR, TFR1, TR, TRFR, p90)
  Promoter: CMV
  Tag / fusion protein: mTagBFP2 (C terminal on backbone)
  Cloning method: Unknown
  Sequencing primers: 5′ CMV-F; 3′ SV40pA-R
Terms and licenses: Academic/Nonprofit Terms; Industry Terms
Depositor comments: . Excitation = 399; Emission = 456
How to cite: mTagBFP2-TFR-20 was a gift from Michael Davidson (Addgene plasmid # 55327 ; http://n2t.net/addgene:55327 ; RRID:Addgene_55327)
