>Addgene plasmid #55327 | mTagBFP2-TFR-20 | addgene partial sequence | sequence record 100087 | mTagBFP-R 5'-gtgccctccatgtacagctt-3'
GCTCTTCGCCCTTAGACACCATGGTGGCGACCGGTGGATCCGCGCCGGTGGAGCCGGTGGAGCCGGTGGA
GCCGAATTCTGAAAACTCATTGTC
[444 nt withheld, positions 95-538]
GTTCAATTCAACATCATGGGTTAGTTTAATCACGAACTGACCAGCGACCTCTGCAGCTGCTCGTGCCACT
TTGTTCAACTCAGGAATCCTCTCAATCAGTTCCTTATAGGTGTCCATGGTGGTACCCAAATAAGGATAAT
CTGTGTCCTCGCAAAAACAGAAAGAAACTGCTGGGATTCCAGAATATGCAAGGAAAGGGAAAGCAGCATT
GTCTAAAGTGAGTTTCTCAACTTTGCTGGCCCAGTTGCTGTCCTGATATAGAAATTGCCCAGTAACCGGA
TGCTTCACATTTTGCATTGTTTTCTCAATAAGCGTATACAACAGTGGGCTGGCAGAAACCTTGAAGTTGC
TGGTACCAAGAACCGCTTTATCCAGATTAATATAA
